Addgene plasmid #69813: pECE M2-SH3PXD2A WT
Purpose: Expresses M2-SH3PXD2A in mammalian cells
Depositing lab: Anne Brunet. Depositing organization: Stanford University. Publication: Identification of AMPK Phosphorylation Sites Reveals a Network of Proteins Involved in Cell Invasion and Facilitates Large-Scale Substrate Prediction. Schaffer BE, Levin RS, Hertz NT, Maures TJ, Schoof ML, Hollstein PE, Benayoun BA, Banko MR, Shaw RJ, Shokat KM, Brunet A. Cell Metab. 2015 Nov 3;22(5):907-21. doi: 10.1016/j.cmet.2015.09.009. Epub 2015 Oct 8. PubMed 26456332.
Backbone
  Vector backbone: pECE
  Backbone size w/o insert (bp): 2898
  Total vector size (bp): 6249
  Vector type: Mammalian Expression
Growth in bacteria
  Bacterial resistance: Ampicillin, 100 μg/mL
  Growth temperature: 37°C
  Growth strain: NEB Stable
  Copy number: High Copy
Gene/Insert
  Gene/Insert name: SH3 and PX domain-containing protein 2A (alt name: SH3PXD2A, FISH, TKS5)
  Species: H. sapiens (human)
  Entrez Gene: SH3PXD2A (a.k.a. FISH, SH3MD1, TKS5)
  Promoter: SV40 early promoter
  Tag / fusion protein: FLAG (N terminal on insert)
  Cloning method: Restriction Enzyme; 5′ cloning site EcoR1 in backbone, Mfe1 in TKS5 pcr product (destroyed during cloning); 3′ cloning site Xba1 (not destroyed)
  Sequencing primers: 5′ CATTCTCCGCCCCATGGCTGAC; 3′ GTTTCAGGTTCAGGGGGAGGTG
Resource information
  A portion of this plasmid was derived from a plasmid made by: cDNA is from GeneCopoeia
Terms and licenses: Academic/Nonprofit Terms; Industry Terms: Not Available to Industry
How to cite: pECE M2-SH3PXD2A WT was a gift from Anne Brunet (Addgene plasmid # 69813 ; http://n2t.net/addgene:69813 ; RRID:Addgene_69813)
