[The description below was written by a language model from this plasmid's Addgene catalogue record and pLannotate feature annotations shown in this document.]
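Description:
pECE M2-SH3PXD2A WT is a 6,249 bp mammalian expression plasmid built on the small pECE backbone (about 2.9 kb without insert). It is maintained in bacteria as a high-copy plasmid through a ColE1/pMB1-type origin and selected with ampicillin via the β-lactamase gene and its native promoter. The annotated fragments of a tetracycline resistance gene and the pBR322 bom region are remnants of the backbone's pBR322 ancestry, not functional markers. No mammalian selection marker is recorded, so the plasmid appears suited mainly to transient transfection.

The expression cassette is driven by the SV40 enhancer and early promoter. This is followed by a short FLAG (M2) epitope; the annotation tool matched it as a fragment of a multi-FLAG feature, whereas the catalogue lists a FLAG tag at the N terminus of the insert. Downstream lies the coding sequence of human SH3PXD2A, also called TKS5 or FISH. The cassette ends with SV40 sequences comprising a small large T antigen fragment and the SV40 polyadenylation signal. The cDNA came from a commercial source and was inserted by restriction cloning. Ligation of compatible EcoRI and MfeI ends destroyed the 5′ site, while the 3′ XbaI site was retained.

SH3PXD2A is an adapter protein with PX and SH3 domains that organises invadopodia and podosomes and promotes extracellular matrix degradation and cell invasiveness. The construct expresses the wild-type, epitope-tagged protein in mammalian cells, allowing detection or immunoprecipitation with anti-FLAG antibody. It was deposited with a study identifying AMPK phosphorylation substrates involved in cell invasion. The "WT" label suggests a reference for comparison with mutant versions, though the record describes no such variants.
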