Features (pLannotate 1.2.2; 10 found; start..end, strand, type, name):
      7..92      +  CDS            large T antigen (fragment): large T antigen from SV40 (simian virus 40)
    115..250     +  polyA_signal   SV40 poly(A) signal: SV40 polyadenylation signal
    245..523     +  CDS            TcR (fragment): tetracycline efflux protein; tet; confers resistance to tetracycline
    523..572     +  misc_feature   bom (fragment): basis of mobility region from pBR322
    758..1346    -  rep_origin     ori: high-copy-number ColE1/pMB1/pBR322/pUC origin of replication
   1518..2378    -  CDS            AmpR: β-lactamase; bla; confers resistance to ampicillin, carbenicillin, and related antibiotics
   2379..2483    -  promoter       AmpR promoter: bla
   2513..2854    +  promoter       SV40 promoter: SV40 enhancer and early promoter
   2890..2906    +  CDS            5xFLAG (fragment): five tandem FLAG® epitope tags
   2929..6240    +  CDS            SH3PXD2A: SPD2A_HUMAN - Also known as FISH, KIAA0418, SH3MD1, TKS5. Experimental evidence at protein level: Swiss-Prot protein existence level 1. Adapter protein involved in invadopodia and podosome formation, extracellular matrix degradation and invasiveness of some cancer cells. Binds matrix metalloproteinases (ADAMs), NADPH oxidases (NOXs) and phosphoinositides. Acts as an organizer protein that allows NOX1- or NOX3-dependent reactive oxygen species (ROS) generation and ROS localization. In association with ADAM12, mediates the neurotoxic effect of amyloid-beta peptide. From Homo sapiens (Human).
>Addgene plasmid #69813 | pECE M2-SH3PXD2A WT | depositor full sequence | sequence record 123762 | pECE M2-SH3PXD2A WT sequence 6249 bps
TAAGTAATGATCATAATCAGCCATACCACATTTGTAGAGGTTTTACTTGCTTTAAAAAACCTCCCACACC
TCCCCCTGAACCTGAAACATAAAATGAATGCAATTGTTGTTGTTAACTTGTTTATTGCAGGCTTATAATG
GTTACAAATAAAGCAATAGCATCACAAATTTCACAAATAAAGCATTTTTTTCACTGCATTCTAGTTGTGG
TTTGTCCAAACTCATCAATGTATCTTATCATGTCTGGATCCTCTACGCCGGACGCATCGTGGCCGGCATC
ACCGGCGCCACAGGTGCGGTTGCTGGCGCCTATATCGCCGACATCACCGATGGGGAAGATCGGGCTCGCC
ACTTCGGGCTCATGAGCGCTTGTTTCGGCGTGGGTATGGTGGCAGGCCCCGTGGCCGGGGGACTGTTGGG
CGCCATCTCCTTGCATGCACCATTCCTTGCGGCGGCGGTGCTCAACGGCCTCAACCTACTACTGGGCTGC
TTCCTAATGCAGGAGTCGCATAAGGGAGAGCGTGCGGTGTGAAATACCGCACAGATGCGTAAGGAGAAAA
TACCGCATCAGGCGCTCTTCCGCTTCCTCGCTCACTGACTCGCTGCGCTCGGTCGTTCGGCTGCGGCGAG
CGGTATCAGCTCACTCAAAGGCGGTAATACGGTTATCCACAGAATCAGGGGATAACGCAGGAAAGAACAT
GTGAGCAAAAGGCCAGCAAAAGGCCAGGAACCGTAAAAAGGCCGCGTTGCTGGCGTTTTTCCATAGGCTC
CGCCCCCCTGACGAGCATCACAAAAATCGACGCTCAAGTCAGAGGTGGCGAAACCCGACAGGACTATAAA
GATACCAGGCGTTTCCCCCTGGAAGCTCCCTCGTGCGCTCTCCTGTTCCGACCCTGCCGCTTACCGGATA
CCTGTCCGCCTTTCTCCCTTCGGGAAGCGTGGCGCTTTCTCAATGCTCACGCTGTAGGTATCTCAGTTCG
GTGTAGGTCGTTCGCTCCAAGCTGGGCTGTGTGCACGAACCCCCCGTTCAGCCCGACCGCTGCGCCTTAT
CCGGTAACTATCGTCTTGAGTCCAACCCGGTAAGACACGACTTATCGCCACTGGCAGCAGCCACTGGTAA
CAGGATTAGCAGAGCGAGGTATGTAGGCGGTGCTACAGAGTTCTTGAAGTGGTGGCCTAACTACGGCTAC
ACTAGAAGGACAGTATTTGGTATCTGCGCTCTGCTGAAGCCAGTTACCTTCGGAAAAAGAGTTGGTAGCT
CTTGATCCGGCAAACAAACCACCGCTGGTAGCGGTGGTTTTTTTGTTTGCAAGCAGCAGATTACGCGCAG
AAAAAAAGGATCTCAAGAAGATCCTTTGATCTTTTCTACGGGGTCTGACGCTCAGTGGAACGAAAACTCA
CGTTAAGGGATTTTGGTCATGAGATTATCAAAAAGGATCTTCACCTAGATCCTTTTAAATTAAAAATGAA
GTTTTAAATCAATCTAAAAGTATATATGAGTAAACTTGGTCTGACAGTTACCAATGCTTAATCAGTGAGG
CACCTATCTCAGCGATCTGTCTATTTCGTTCATCCATAGTTGCCTGACTCCCCGTCGTGTAGATAACTAC
GATACGGGAGGGCTTACCATCTGGCCCCAGTGCTGCAATGATACCGCGAGACCCACGCTCACCGGCTCCA
GATTTATCAGCAATAAACCAGCCAGCCGGAAGGGCCGAGCGCAGAAGTGGTCCTGCAACTTTATCCGCCT
CCATCCAGTCTATTAATTGTTGCCGGGAAGCTAGAGTAAGTAGTTCGCCAGTTAATAGTTTGCGCAACGT
TGTTGCCATTGCTGCAGGCATCGTGGTGTCACGCTCGTCGTTTGGTATGGCTTCATTCAGCTCCGGTTCC
CAACGATCAAGGCGAGTTACATGATCCCCCATGTTGTGCAAAAAAGCGGTTAGCTCCTTCGGTCCTCCGA
TCGTTGTCAGAAGTAAGTTGGCCGCAGTGTTATCACTCATGGTTATGGCAGCACTGCATAATTCTCTTAC
TGTCATGCCATCCGTAAGATGCTTTTCTGTGACTGGTGAGTACTCAACCAAGTCATTCTGAGAATAGTGT
ATGCGGCGACCGAGTTGCTCTTGCCCGGCGTCAACACGGGATAATACCGCGCCACATAGCAGAACTTTAA
AAGTGCTCATCATTGGAAAACGTTCTTCGGGGCGAAAACTCTCAAGGATCTTACCGCTGTTGAGATCCAG
TTCGATGTAACCCACTCGTGCACCCAACTGATCTTCAGCATCTTTTACTTTCACCAGCGTTTCTGGGTGA
GCAAAAACAGGAAGGCAAAATGCCGCAAAAAAGGGAATAAGGGCGACACGGAAATGTTGAATACTCATAC
TCTTCCTTTTTCAATATTATTGAAGCATTTATCAGGGTTATTGTCTCATGAGCGGATACATATTTGAATG
TATTTAGAAAAATAAACAAATAGGGGTTCCGCGCACATTTCCCCGAAAAGTGCCACCTGCTTCTGAGGCG
GAAAGAACCAGCTGTGGAATGTGTGTCAGTTAGGGTGTGGAAAGTCCCCAGGCTCCCCAGCAGGCAGAAG
TATGCAAAGCATGCATCTCAATTAGTCAGCAACCAGGTGTGGAAAGTCCCCAGGCTCCCCAGCAGGCAGA
AGTATGCAAAGCATGCATCTCAATTAGTCAGCAACCATAGTCCCGCCCCTAACTCCGCCCATCCCGCCCC
TAACTCCGCCCAGTTCCGCCCATTCTCCGCCCCATGGCTGACTAATTTTTTTTATTTATGCAGAGGCCGA
GGCCGCCTCGGCCTCTGAGCTATTCCAGAAGTAGTGAAGAGGCTTTTTTGGAGGAGATCTAAGCTTGGTA
CCGAGCTCGGATCCTCAGGATGGACTACAAGGACGATGACGATAAACCCGGGAATTGGCTCGCCTACTGC
GTGCAGGATGCCACCGTGGTGGACGTGGAGAAGCGGAGGAACCCCTCCAAGCACTACGTATACATAATCA
ATGTGACCTGGTCTGACTCCACCTCCCAGACTATCTACCGGAGGTACAGCAAGTTCTTTGACCTGCAGAT
GCAGCTTTTGGATAAGTTTCCCATTGAAGGTGGCCAGAAGGACCCCAAGCAAAGGATCATCCCCTTCCTC
CCAGGCAAGATCCTCTTCCGCAGAAGCCACATCCGGGACGTAGCTGTGAAGAGACTGAAGCCCATCGATG
AATACTGCCGGGCACTTGTCCGGCTGCCCCCCCACATCTCACAGTGTGACGAAGTCTTCCGGTTCTTCGA
GGCTCGACCCGAGGATGTCAACCCTCCAAAAGAGGACTATGGCAGTTCCAAGAGGAAATCAGTGTGGCTG
TCCAGCTGGGCTGAGTCGCCCAAGAAGGACGTGACAGGTGCCGACGCCACCGCCGAGCCCATGATCCTGG
AACAGTACGTGGTGGTGTCCAACTATAAGAAGCAGGAGAACTCGGAGCTGAGCCTCCAGGCCGGGGAGGT
GGTGGATGTCATCGAGAAGAACGAGAGCGGCTGGTGGTTCGTGAGCACTTCTGAGGAGCAGGGCTGGGTC
CCTGCCACCTACCTGGAGGCCCAGAATGGTACTCGGGATGACTCCGACATCAACACCTCTAAGACTGGAG
AAGAGGAGAAGTATGTCACCGTGCAGCCTTACACCAGCCAAAGCAAGGACGAGATTGGCTTTGAGAAGGG
CGTCACAGTGGAGGTGATCCGGAAGAATCTGGAAGGCTGGTGGTATATCAGATACCTGGGCAAAGAGGGC
TGGGCGCCAGCATCCTACCTGAAGAAGGCCAAGGATGACCTGCCAACCCGGAAGAAGAACCTGGCCGGCC
CAGTGGAGATCATTGGGAACATCATGGAGATCAGCAACCTGCTGAACAAGAAGGCGTCTGGGGACAAGGA
AACTCCACCAGCCGAAGGCGAGGGCCATGAGGCCCCCATTGCCAAGAAGGAGATCAGCCTGCCCATCCTC
TGCAATGCCTCCAATGGCAGTGCCGTGGGCGTTCCTGACAGGACTGTCTCCAGGCTGGCCCAGGGCTCTC
CAGCTGTGGCCAGGATTGCCCCTCAGCGGGCCCAGATCAGCTCCCCGAACCTACGGACAAGACCTCCACC
ACGCAGAGAATCCAGCCTGGGGTTCCAACTGCCAAAGCCACCAGAGCCCCCTTCTGTTGAGGTGGAGTAC
TACACCATTGCCGAATTCCAGTCGTGCATTTCCGATGGCATCAGCTTTCGGGGTGGACAGAAGGCAGAGG
TCATTGATAAGAACTCAGGTGGCTGGTGGTACGTGCAGATCGGTGAGAAGGAGGGCTGGGCCCCCGCATC
ATACATCGATAAGCGCAAGAAGCCCAACCTGAGCCGCCGCACAAGCACGCTGACCCGGCCCAAGGTGCCC
CCGCCAGCACCCCCCAGCAAGCCCAAGGAGGCCGAGGAGGGCCCTACGGGGGCCAGTGAGAGCCAGGACT
CCCCGCGGAAGCTCAAGTATGAGGAGCCTGAGTATGACATCCCTGCATTCGGCTTTGACTCAGAGCCTGA
GCTGAGCGAGGAGCCCGTGGAGGACAGAGCCTCAGGGGAGAGGCGGCCTGCCCAGCCCCACCGGCCCTCG
CCGGCCTCTTCTCTGCAGCGGGCCCGCTTCAAGGTGGGTGAGTCTTCAGAGGATGTGGCCCTGGAAGAGG
AGACCATCTATGAGAATGAGGGCTTCCGGCCATATGCAGAGGACACCCTGTCAGCCAGAGGCTCCTCCGG
GGACAGCGACTCCCCAGGCAGCTCCTCGCTGTCCCTGACCAGGAAAAACTCCCCCAAATCAGGCTCCCCC
AAGTCATCATCACTCCTAAAGCTCAAGGCAGAGAAGAATGCCCAGGCAGAAATGGGGAAGAACCACTCCT
CAGCCTCCTTTTCCTCATCCATCACCATCAACACCACTTGCTGCTCCTCCTCTTCCTCCTCCTCCTCTTC
CTTGTCCAAAACCAGTGGCGACCTGAAGCCCCGCTCTGCTTCGGACGCAGGCATCCGCGGCACTCCCAAG
GTCAGGGCAAAGAAGGATGCTGATGCGAACGCTGGGCTGACCTCCTGTCCCCGGGCCAAGCCATCGGTCC
GGCCCAAGCCATTCCTAAACCGAGCAGAGTCGCAGAGCCAAGAGAAGATGGACATCAGCACTTTACGGCG
CCAGCTGAGACCCACAGGCCAGCTCCGTGGAGGGCTCAAGGGCTCCAAGAGTGAGGATTCGGAGCTGCCC
CCGCAGACGGCCTCCGAGGCTCCCAGTGAGGGGTCTAGGAGAAGCTCATCCGACCTCATCACCCTCCCAG
CCACCACTCCCCCATGTCCCACCAAGAAGGAATGGGAAGGGCCAGCCACCTCGTACATGACATGCAGCGC
CTACCAGAAGGTCCAGGACTCGGAGATCAGCTTCCCCGCGGGCGTGGAGGTGCAGGTGCTGGAGAAGCAG
GAGAGCGGGTGGTGGTATGTGAGGTTTGGGGAGCTGGAGGGCTGGGCCCCTTCCCACTATTTGGTGCTGG
ATGAGAACGAGCAACCTGACCCCTCTGGCAAAGAGCTGGACACAGTGCCCGCCAAGGGCAGGCAGAACGA
AGGCAAATCAGACAGCCTGGAGAAGATCGAGAGGCGCGTCCAAGCACTGAACACCGTCAACCAGAGCAAG
AAGGCCACGCCCCCCATCCCCTCCAAACCTCCCGGGGGCTTCGGCAAGACCTCAGGCACTCCAGCGGTGA
AGATGAGGAACGGAGTGCGGCAGGTGGCGGTCAGGCCCCAGTCGGTGTTTGTGTCCCCGCCACCCAAGGA
CAACAACCTGTCCTGCGCCCTGCGGAGGAATGAGTCACTCACGGCCACTGATGGCCTCCGAGGCGTCCGA
CGGAACTCCTCCTTTAGCACTGCTCGCTCCGCTGCCGCCGAGGCCAAGGGCCGCCTGGCCGAACGGGCTG
CCAGCCAGGGTTCAGACTCACCCCTACTGCCCGCCCAGCGCAACAGCATACCCGTGTCCCCTGTGCGCCC
CAAGCCCATCGAGAAGTCTCAGTTCATCCACAATAACCTCAAAGATGTGTACGTCTCTATCGCAGACTAC
GAGGGGGATGAGGAGACAGCAGGCTTCCAGGAGGGGGTGTCCATGGAGGTTCTGGAGAGGAACCCTAATG
GCTGGTGGTACTGCCAGATCCTGGATGGTGTGAAGCCCTTCAAAGGCTGGGTGCCTTCCAACTACCTTGA
GAAAAAGAACTAATCTAGA
