>Addgene plasmid #69813 | pECE M2-SH3PXD2A WT | addgene partial sequence | sequence record 142606 | SV40pro-F 5'-TATTTATGCAGAGGCCGAGG-3'
GAGGCTTTTTTGGAGGAGATCTAAGCTTGGTACCGAGCTCGGATCCTCAGGATGGACTACAAGGACGATG
ACGATAAACCCGGGAATTGGCTCGCCTACTGCGTGCAGGATGCCACCGTGGTGGACGTGGAGAAGCGGAG
GAACCCCTCCAAGCACTACGTATACATAATCAATGTGACCTGGTCTGACTCCACCTCCCAGACTATCTAC
CGGAGGTACAGCAAGTTCTTTGACCTGCAGATGCAGCTTTTGGATAAGTTTCCCATTGAAGGTGGCCAGA
AGGACCCCAAGCAAAGGATCATCCCCTTCCTCCCAGGCAAGATCCTCTTCCGCAGAAGCCACATCCGGGA
CGTAGCTGTGAAGAGACTGAAGCCCATCGATGAATACTGCCGGGCACTTGTCCGGCTGCCCCCCCACATC
TCACAGTGTGACGAAGTCTTCCGGTTCTTCGAGGCTCGACCCGAGGATGTCAACCCTCCAAAAGAGGACT
ATGGCAGTTCCAAGAGGAAATCAGTGTGGCTGTCCAGCTGGGCTGAGTCGCCCAAGAAGGACGTGACAGG
TGCCGACGCCACCGCCGAGCCCATGATCCTGGAACAGTACGTGGTGGTGTCCAACTATAAGAAGCAGGAG
AACTCGGAGCTGAGCCTCCAGGCCGGGGAGGTGGTGGATGTCATCGAGAAGAACGAGAGCGGCTGGTGGT
TCGTGAGCACTTCTGAGGAGCAGG
