>Addgene plasmid #69813 | pECE M2-SH3PXD2A WT | addgene partial sequence | sequence record 142887 | pAdTrack-MCS 5'-GGGAGGTGTGGGAGGTTTT-3'
TGATATGGCTGATTATGATCATTACTTATCTAGATTAGTTCTTTTTCTCAAGGTAGTTGGAAGGCACCCA
GCCTTTGAAGGGCTTCACACCATCCAGGATCTGGCAGTACCACCAGCCATTAGGGTTCCTCTCCAGAACC
TCCATGGACACCCCCTCCTGGAAGCCTGCTGTCTCCTCATCCCCCTCGTAGTCTGCGATAGAGACGTACA
CATCTTTGAGGTTATTGTGGATGAACTGAGACTTCTCGATGGGCTTGGGGCGCACAGGGGACACGGGTAT
GCTGTTGCGCTGGGCGGGCAGTAGGGGTGAGTCTGAACCCTGGCTGGCAGCCCGTTCGGCCAGGCGGCCC
TTGGCCTCGGCGGCAGCGGAGCGAGCAGTGCTAAAGGAGGAGTTCCGTCGGACGCCTCGGAGGCCATCAG
TGGCCGTGAGTGACTCATTCCTCCGCAGGGCGCAGGACAGGTTGTTGTCCTTGGGTGGCGGGGACACAAA
CACCGACTGGGGCCTGACCGCCACCTGCCGCACTCCGTTCCTCATCTTCACCGCTGGAGTGCCTGAGGTC
TTGCCGAAGCCCCCGGGAGGTTTGGAGGGGATGGGGGGCGTGGCCTTCTTGCTCTGGTTGACGGTGTTCA
GTGCTTGGACGCGCCTCTCGATCTTCTCCAGGCTGTCTGATTTGCCTTCGTTCTGCCTGCCCTTGGCGGG
CACTGTGTCCAGCTCTTTGCCAGAGGGGTCAGGTTGCTCGTTCTCATCCAGCACCAAATAGTGGGAAGGG
GCCCAGCCCTCCAGCTCCCCAAACCTCACATACCACCACCCGCTCTCCTGCTTCTCCAGCACCTGCACCT
CCACGCCCGCGGGGAAGCTGATCTCCGAGTCCTGGACCTTCTGGTAGGCGCTGCATGTCATGTACGAGGT
GGCTGGCCCTTCCCATTCC
